Addgene plasmid #107335: pDisplay-R-iGluSnFR1
Purpose: Red fluorescent glutamate sensor based on cpmApple. Membrane-displayed
Depositing lab: Robert Campbell. Depositing organization: University of Alberta. Publication: Genetically Encoded Glutamate Indicators with Altered Color and Topology. Wu J, Abdelfattah AS, Zhou H, Ruangkittisakul A, Qian Y, Ballanyi K, Campbell RE. ACS Chem Biol. 2018 Jan 22. doi: 10.1021/acschembio.7b01085. PubMed 29308878.
Backbone
  Vector backbone: pDisplay
  Backbone manufacturer: Invitrogen
  Backbone size w/o insert (bp): 5268
  Total vector size (bp): 6819
  Vector type: Mammalian Expression
  Selectable markers: Neomycin (select with G418)
Growth in bacteria
  Bacterial resistance: Ampicillin, 100 μg/mL
  Growth temperature: 37°C
  Growth strain: DH5alpha
  Copy number: High Copy
Gene/Insert
  Gene/Insert name: R-iGluSnFR1 (alt name: cpmApple based glutamate sensor)
  Species: Synthetic
  Insert size (bp): 1641
  Promoter: CMV
  Cloning method: Restriction Enzyme; 5′ cloning site BglII (not destroyed); 3′ cloning site PstI (not destroyed)
  Sequencing primers: 5′ CMV-F; 3′ BGH-rev
Terms and licenses: Academic/Nonprofit Terms; Industry Terms: Not Available to Industry
Depositor comments: Please note that mutation M178K in the Neomycin resistance cassette was found during Addgene's quality control. Neomycin selection has not been tested for this plasmid, but should not affect sensor function.
How to cite: pDisplay-R-iGluSnFR1 was a gift from Robert Campbell (Addgene plasmid # 107335 ; http://n2t.net/addgene:107335 ; RRID:Addgene_107335)
