[The description below was written by a language model from this plasmid's Addgene catalogue record and pLannotate feature annotations shown in this document.]
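Description:
pDisplay-R-iGluSnFR1 is a 6.8 kb mammalian expression plasmid built on the Invitrogen pDisplay backbone, which targets encoded proteins to the secretory pathway and anchors them on the outer face of the plasma membrane. It is propagated in E. coli as a high-copy plasmid through a ColE1/pUC-type origin with ampicillin selection (β-lactamase under its own promoter), and it also carries an f1 phage origin. For mammalian cells, an SV40 early promoter drives a Tn5 NeoR/KanR cassette terminated by an HSV TK polyadenylation signal, nominally allowing G418 selection. The record notes, however, that an M178K substitution was found in this cassette and that neomycin selection has not been tested.

The payload is R-iGluSnFR1, a synthetic red fluorescent glutamate indicator of about 1.6 kb, cloned between BglII and PstI sites that are both retained. Expression comes from the CMV immediate early enhancer and promoter and is terminated by the bGH polyadenylation signal; a T7 promoter lies upstream of the coding region. The open reading frame begins with the mouse Igκ leader peptide. This is followed by a fragment of the E. coli glutamate/aspartate-binding protein GltI and a red fluorescent protein segment, and it ends with the PDGFRβ transmembrane domain. The annotation tool labels the fluorescent segment as a HyPerRed fragment, which most likely reflects similarity to the circularly permuted mApple named in the catalogue entry as the sensor's fluorophore. About 125 bp between this segment and the transmembrane domain is unannotated. Together these parts display the glutamate-binding fluorescent module on the extracellular surface, so the construct serves as a red reporter of extracellular glutamate in transfected mammalian cells.
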