Features (pLannotate 1.2.2; 20 found; start..end, strand, type, name):
      1..429     +  rep_origin     f1 ori (sequence partly withheld): f1 bacteriophage origin of replication; arrow indicates direction of (+) strand synthesis
    468..847     +  enhancer       CMV enhancer: human cytomegalovirus immediate early enhancer
    848..1048    +  promoter       CMV promoter: human cytomegalovirus (CMV) immediate early promoter
   1050..1080    +  LTR            5' LTR (truncated) (fragment): truncated 5' long terminal repeat (LTR) from HIV-1
   1096..1114    +  promoter       T7 promoter: promoter for bacteriophage T7 RNA polymerase
   1195..1257    +  sig_peptide    Igκ leader: leader sequence from mouse immunoglobulin κ light chain
   1264..2004    +  CDS            gltI (fragment): GLTI_ECOLI - Also known as ybeJ, yzzK. Experimental evidence at protein level: Swiss-Prot protein existence level 1. Part of the ABC transporter complex GltIJKL involved in glutamate and aspartate uptake. Binds to both glutamate and aspartate. From Escherichia coli (strain K12).
   2010..2733    +  CDS            HyPerRed (fragment): red fluorescent genetically encoded indicator for H2O2 ()
   2860..3006    +  CDS            PDGFRβ TM domain: transmembrane domain from platelet derived growth factor receptor beta
   3034..3145    +  polyA_signal   bGH poly(A) signal: bovine growth hormone polyadenylation signal
   3262..3280    +  promoter       SV40 promoter (fragment): SV40 enhancer and early promoter
   3390..3978    -  rep_origin     ori: high-copy-number ColE1/pMB1/pBR322/pUC origin of replication
   4200..4216    +  polyA_signal   bGH poly(A) signal (fragment): bovine growth hormone polyadenylation signal
   4307..4354    -  polyA_signal   HSV TK poly(A) signal: herpes simplex virus thymidine kinase polyadenylation signal (Cole and Stacy, 1985)
   4413..4565    -  CDS            ble (fragment): BLE_KLEPN - Experimental evidence at protein level: Swiss-Prot protein existence level 1. Binding protein with a strong affinity to the bleomycin family of antibiotics. Binds to CL990; an antimitotic-antibiotic compound. From Klebsiella pneumoniae.
   4586..5380    -  CDS            NeoR/KanR: aminoglycoside phosphotransferase from Tn5; aph(3')-II (or nptII); confers resistance to neomycin, kanamycin, and G418 (Geneticin®)
   5415..5768    -  promoter       SV40 promoter: SV40 enhancer and early promoter
   5770..5787    -  promoter       AmpR promoter (fragment): bla
   5828..6688    -  CDS            AmpR: β-lactamase; bla; confers resistance to ampicillin, carbenicillin, and related antibiotics
   6689..6793    -  promoter       AmpR promoter: bla
>Addgene plasmid #107335 | pDisplay-R-iGluSnFR1 | addgene full sequence | sequence record 209532 | Addgene NGS Result
[124 nt withheld, positions 1-124]
C
[91 nt withheld, positions 126-216]
A
[49 nt withheld, positions 218-266]
CCTTTGACGTTGGAGTCCACGTTCTTT
[37 nt withheld, positions 294-330]
ACCCTATCTCGGTCTATTCTTTTGATTTATAAGGGATTTTGCCGATTTCGGCCTATTGGTTAAAAAATGA
GCTGATTTAACAAAAATTTAACGCGAATTTTAACAAAATATTAACGCTTACAATTTACGCGCGCGTTGAC
ATTGATTATTGACTAGTTATTAATAGTAATCAATTACGGGGTCATTAGTTCATAGCCCATATATGGAGTT
CCGCGTTACATAACTTACGGTAAATGGCCCGCCTGGCTGACCGCCCAACGACCCCCGCCCATTGACGTCA
ATAATGACGTATGTTCCCATAGTAACGCCAATAGGGACTTTCCATTGACGTCAATGGGTGGAGTATTTAC
GGTAAACTGCCCACTTGGCAGTACATCAAGTGTATCATATGCCAAGTACGCCCCCTATTGACGTCAATGA
CGGTAAATGGCCCGCCTGGCATTATGCCCAGTACATGACCTTATGGGACTTTCCTACTTGGCAGTACATC
TACGTATTAGTCATCGCTATTACCATGGTGATGCGGTTTTGGCAGTACATCAATGGGCGTGGATAGCGGT
TTGACTCACGGGGATTTCCAAGTCTCCACCCCATTGACGTCAATGGGAGTTTGTTTTGGCACCAAAATCA
ACGGGACTTTCCAAAATGTCGTAACAACTCCGCCCCATTGACGCAAATGGGCGGTAGGCGTGTACGGTGG
GAGGTCTATATAAGCAGAACTCTCTGGCTAACTAGAGAACCCACTGCTTACTGGCTTATCGAAATTAATA
CGACTCACTATAGGGAGACCCAAGCTTGGTACCGAACTCGGATCCACTAGTAACGGCCGCCAGTGTGCTG
GAATTCGGCTTGGGGATATCCACCATGGAGACAGACACACTCCTGCTATGGGTACTGCTGCTCTGGGTTC
CAGGTTCCACTGGTGACAGATCTGCCGCAGGCAGCACGCTGGACAAAATCGCCAAAAACGGTGTGATTGT
CGTCGGTCACCGTGAATCTTCAGTGCCTTTCTCTTTTTACGACAATCAGCAAAAAGTGGTGGGTTACTCG
CAGGATTACTCCAACGCCATTGTTGAAGCAGTGAAGAAGAAACTCAACAAACCGGACTTGCAGGTAAAAC
TGATTCCGATTACCTCACAAAACCGTATTCCACTGCTGCAAAACGGCACTATCGATTTTGAATGTGGTTC
TACCACCAACAACGTCGAACGCCAAAAACAGGCGGCTTTCTCTGACACTATTTTCGTGGTCGGTACGCGC
CTGTTGACCAAAAAGGGTGGCGATATCAAAGATTTTGCCAACCTGAAAGACAAAGCCGTAGTCGTCACTT
CCGGCACTACCTCTGAAGTTTTGCTCAACAAACTGAATGAAGAGCAAAAAATGAATATGCGCATCATCAG
CGCCAAAGATCACGGTGACTCTTTCCGCACCCTGGAAAGCGGTCGTGCCGTTGCCTTTATGATGGATGAC
GTGCTGCTGGCCGGTGAACGTGCGAAAGCGAAGAAACCAGACAACTGGGAAATCGTCGGCAAGCCGCAGT
CTCTGGAGGCCTACGGTTGTATGTTGCGTAAAGATGATCCGCAGTTCAAAAAGCTGGTGGATGACACCAT
CGCTCAGGTGCAGACCTCCGGTGAAGCGGAAAAATGGTTTGATAAGTGGTTCAAAAATCCAATTGAGGTG
GTTTCCGAGCGGATGTACCCCGAGGACGGCGCCCTGAAGAGCGTGATCAGGAAGGGGCTGAGGCTGAAGG
ACGGCGGCCACTACGCCGCCGAGGCCAAGACCACCTACAAGGCCAAGAAGCCCGTGCAGCTGCCCGGCGC
CTACATCGTCGACATCAAGTTGGACATCGTGTCCCACAACGAGGACTACACCATCGTGGAACAGTGCGAA
CGCGCCGAGGGCCGCCACTCCACCGGCGGCATGGACGAGCTGTACAAGGGAGGTACAGGCGGGAGTCTGG
TGAGCAAGGGCGAGGGGGATAACAAGGCCATCATCAAGGAGTTCATGCGCTTCAAGGTGCACATGGAGGG
CTCCGTGAACGGCCACGAGTTCGAGATCGAGGGCGAGGGCGAGGGCCGCCCCTACGAGGCCTTTCAGACC
GCTAAGCTGAAGGTGACCAAGGGTGGCCCCCTGCCCTTCGCCTGGGACATCCTGTCTCCTCAGTTCATGT
ACGGCTCCAAGGCCTACATTAAGCACCCAGCCGACATCCCCGACTACTTCAAGCTGTCCTTCCCCGAGGG
CTTCAGGTGGGAGCGCGTGATGATCTTCGAGGACGGCGGCATTATTCACGTTAGCCAGGACTCCTCCCTG
CAGGACGGCGTATTCATCTACAAGGTGAAGCTGCGCGGCACCAACTTCCCCCCCGACGGCCCCGTAATGC
AGAAGAAGACCATGGGCTGGGAGCCTACGCGTCTGAACATGAATTTCGAACTGTCAGACGAAATGAAAGC
ACGGTTCAAAGAACCGAATGACAAGGCACTGAAACTGCAGGTCGACGAACAAAAACTCATCTCAGAAGAG
GATCTGAATGCTGTGGGCCAGGACACGCAGGAGGTCATCGTGGTGCCACACTCCTTGCCCTTTAAGGTGG
TGGTGATCTCAGCCATCCTGGCCCTGGTGGTGCTCACCATCATCTCCCTTATCATCCTCATCATGCTTTG
GCAGAAGAAGCCACGTTAGGCGGCCGCTCGAGATCAGCCTCGACTGTGCCTTCTAGTTGCCAGCCATCTG
TTGTTTGCCCCTCCCCCGTGCCTTCCTTGACCCTGGAAGGTGCCACTCCCACTGTCCTTTCCTAATAAAA
TGAGGAAATTGCATCGCATTGTCTGAGTAGGTGTCATTCTATTCTGGGGGGTGGGGTGGGGCAGGACAGC
AAGGGGGAGGATTGGGAAGACAATAGCAGGCGTGCTGGGGATGCGGTGGGCTCTATGGCTTCTGAGGCGG
AAAGAACCAGTGGCGGTAATACGGTTATCCACAGAATCAGGGGATAACGCAGGAAAGAACATGTGAGCAA
AAGGCCAGCAAAAGGCCAGGAACCGTAAAAAGGCCGCGTTGCTGGCGTTTTTCCATAGGCTCCGCCCCCC
TGACGAGCATCACAAAAATCGACGCTCAAGTCAGAGGTGGCGAAACCCGACAGGACTATAAAGATACCAG
GCGTTTCCCCCTGGAAGCTCCCTCGTGCGCTCTCCTGTTCCGACCCTGCCGCTTACCGGATACCTGTCCG
CCTTTCTCCCTTCGGGAAGCGTGGCGCTTTCTCATAGCTCACGCTGTAGGTATCTCAGTTCGGTGTAGGT
CGTTCGCTCCAAGCTGGGCTGTGTGCACGAACCCCCCGTTCAGCCCGACCGCTGCGCCTTATCCGGTAAC
TATCGTCTTGAGTCCAACCCGGTAAGACACGACTTATCGCCACTGGCAGCAGCCACTGGTAACAGGATTA
GCAGAGCGAGGTATGTAGGCGGTGCTACAGAGTTCTTGAAGTGGTGGCCTAACTACGGCTACACTAGAAG
AACAGTATTTGGTATCTGCGCTCTGCTGAAGCCAGTTACCTTCGGAAAAAGAGTTGGTAGCTCTTGATCC
GGCAAACAAACCACCGCTGGTAGCGGTGGTTTTTTTGTTTGCAAGCAGCAGATTACGCGCAGAAAAAAAG
GATCTCAAGAAGATCCTTTGATCTTTTCTACGGGGTCTGACGCTCAGTGGAACGAAAACTCACGTTAAGG
GATTTTGGTCATGAGATTATCAAAAAGGATCTTCACCTAGATCCTTTTAAATTAAAAATGAAGTTTTAAA
TCAATCTAAAGTATATATGAGTAACCTGAGGCTATGGCAGGGCCTGCCGCCCCGACGTTGGCTGCGAGCC
CTGGGCCTTCACCCGAACTTGGGGGGTGGGGTGGGGAAAAGGAAGAAACGCGGGCGTATTGGCCCCAATG
GGGTCTCGGTGGGGTATCGACAGAGTGCCAGCCCTGGGACCGAACCCCGCGTTTATGAACAAACGACCCA
ACACCGTGCGTTTTATTCTGTCTTTTTATTGCCGTCATAGCGCGGGTTCCTTCCGGTATTGTCTCCTTCC
GTGTTTCAGTTAGCCTCCCCCTAGGGTGGGCGAAGAACTCCAGCATGAGATCCCCGCGCTGGAGGATCAT
CCAGCCGGCGTCCCGGAAAACGATTCCGAAGCCCAACCTTTCATAGAAGGCGGCGGTGGAATCGAAATCT
CGTGATGGCAGGTTGGGCGTCGCTTGGTCGGTCATTTCGAACCCCAGAGTCCCGCTCAGAAGAACTCGTC
AAGAAGGCGATAGAAGGCGATGCGCTGCGAATCGGGAGCGGCGATACCGTAAAGCACGAGGAAGCGGTCA
GCCCATTCGCCGCCAAGCTCTTCAGCAATATCACGGGTAGCCAACGCTATGTCCTGATAGCGGTCCGCCA
CACCCAGCCGGCCACAGTCGATGAATCCAGAAAAGCGGCCATTTTCCACCATGATATTCGGCAAGCAGGC
ATCGCCATGGGTCACGACGAGATCCTCGCCGTCGGGCTTGCTCGCCTTGAGCCTGGCGAACAGTTCGGCT
GGCGCGAGCCCCTGATGCTCTTCGTCCAGATCATCCTGATCGACAAGACCGGCTTCCATCCGAGTACGTG
CTCGCTCGATGCGATGTTTCGCTTGGTGGTCGAATGGGCAGGTAGCCGGATCAAGCGTATGCAGCCGCCG
CATTGCATCAGCCATGATGGATACTTTCTCGGCAGGAGCAAGGTGAGATGACAGGAGATCCTGCCCCGGC
ACTTCGCCCAATAGCAGCCAGTCCCTTCCCGCTTCAGTGACAACGTCGAGCACAGCTGCGCAAGGAACGC
CCGTCGTGGCCAGCCACGATAGCCGCGCTGCCTCGTCTTGCAGTTCATTCAGGGCACCGGACAGGTCGGT
CTTGACAAAAAGAACCGGGCGCCCCTGCGCTGACAGCCGGAACACGGCGGCATCAGAGCAGCCGATTGTC
TGTTGTGCCCAGTCATAGCCGAATAGCCTCTCCACCCAAGCGGCCGGAGAACCTGCGTGCAATCCATCTT
GTTCAATCATGCGAAACGATCCTCATCCTGTCTCTTGATCGATCTTTGCAAAAGCCTAGGCCTCCAAAAA
AGCCTCCTCACTACTTCTGGAATAGCTCAGAGGCCGGGCCTCGGCCTCTGCATAAATAAAAAAAATTAGT
CAGCCATGGGGCGGAGAATGGGCGGAACTGGGCGGAGTTAGGGGCGGGATGGGCGGAGTTAGGGGCGGGA
CTATGGTTGCTGACTAATTGAGATGCTTGCTTTGCATACTTCTGCCTGCTGGGGAGCCTGGGGACTTTCC
ACACCTGGTTGCTGACTAATTGAGATGCTTGCTTTGCATACTTCTGCCTGCTGGGGAGCCTGGGGACTTT
CCACACCCTAACTGACACACATTCCACAGCTGGTTCTTTCCGCCTCAGGACTCTTCCTTTTTCAATAAAT
CAATCTAAAGTATATATGAGTAAACTTGGTCTGACAGTTACCAATGCTTAATCAGTGAGGCACCTATCTC
AGCGATCTGTCTATTTCGTTCATCCATAGTTGCCTGACTCCCCGTCGTGTAGATAACTACGATACGGGAG
GGCTTACCATCTGGCCCCAGTGCTGCAATGATACCGCGAGACCCACGCTCACCGGCTCCAGATTTATCAG
CAATAAACCAGCCAGCCGGAAGGGCCGAGCGCAGAAGTGGTCCTGCAACTTTATCCGCCTCCATCCAGTC
TATTAATTGTTGCCGGGAAGCTAGAGTAAGTAGTTCGCCAGTTAATAGTTTGCGCAACGTTGTTGCCATT
GCTACAGGCATCGTGGTGTCACGCTCGTCGTTTGGTATGGCTTCATTCAGCTCCGGTTCCCAACGATCAA
GGCGAGTTACATGATCCCCCATGTTGTGCAAAAAAGCGGTTAGCTCCTTCGGTCCTCCGATCGTTGTCAG
AAGTAAGTTGGCCGCAGTGTTATCACTCATGGTTATGGCAGCACTGCATAATTCTCTTACTGTCATGCCA
TCCGTAAGATGCTTTTCTGTGACTGGTGAGTACTCAACCAAGTCATTCTGAGAATAGTGTATGCGGCGAC
CGAGTTGCTCTTGCCCGGCGTCAATACGGGATAATACCGCGCCACATAGCAGAACTTTAAAAGTGCTCAT
CATTGGAAAACGTTCTTCGGGGCGAAAACTCTCAAGGATCTTACCGCTGTTGAGATCCAGTTCGATGTAA
CCCACTCGTGCACCCAACTGATCTTCAGCATCTTTTACTTTCACCAGCGTTTCTGGGTGAGCAAAAACAG
GAAGGCAAAATGCCGCAAAAAAGGGAATAAGGGCGACACGGAAATGTTGAATACTCATACTCTTCCTTTT
TCAATATTATTGAAGCATTTATCAGGGTTATTGTCTCATGAGCGGATACATATTTGAATGTATTTAGAAA
AATAAACAAATAGGGGTTCCGCGCACATTTCCCCGAAAAGTGCCACCTG
